>Addgene plasmid #149103 | pGBW-m4046499 | depositor full sequence | sequence record 291556 | Full Sequence
GCGGCCGCCCCACACACCATAGCTTCAAAATGTTTCTACTCCTTTTTTACTCTTCCAGATTTTCTCGGAC
TCCGCGCATCGCCGTACCACTTCAAAACACCCAAGCACAGCATACTAAATTTCCCCTCTTTCTTCCTCTA
GGGTGTCGTTAATTACCCGTACTAAAGGTTTGGAAAAGAAAAAAGAGACCGCCTCGTTTCTTTTTCTTCG
TCGAAAAAGGCAATAAAAATTTTTATCACGTTTCTTTTTCTTGAAAATTTTTTTTTTTGATTTTTTTCTC
TTTCGATGACCTCCCATTGATATTTAAGTTAATAAACGGTCTTCAATTTCTCAAGTTTCAGTTTCATTTT
TCTTGTTCTATTACAACTTTTTTTACTTCTTGCTCATTAGAAAGAAAGCATAGCAATCTAATCTAAGTTT
TAATTACAAAATGTCTGCTGTCAAAAGAACTATTAAGGGTACCCATCACTGGTTGCTGCTAACAATCTTA
ACTTCCTTGTTAGTGCTTGTTCAAAGTACCCAGTGGTCGTTGTTTTTCTTCTTGTACGAGAACGCCTTTC
TCCCATTCGCAATGGGGATAATTGCTATGTCAGCTTTTGCCATGATGTTCGTTAAGCACAAACATGCGTT
TTTGTGCTTATTCTTGTTGCCTTCTCTCGCTACGGTAGCTTATTTCAATATGGTCTACATGCCAGCTTCC
TGGGTTATGCGTATCATGACTTGGTTGGACATGGTTGATACCAGCCTTTCTGGTTTCAAGTTGAAAGATT
GTGTCATGTACGCATCTGCCGTTGTATTACTAATTCTTATGACTGCTAGAACCGTCTATGACGATGGCGC
GAGAAGGGTTTGGACACTAATGAACGTGTTGACTTTAGTTTACAAGGTCTACTATGGAAATGCCTTGGAC
CAAGCTATCTCCATGTGGGCTTTAATAATCTCAGTCACTTCTAACTACAGTGGTGTTGTTACTACAGTGA
TGTTTTTGGCTAGAGGTATTGTCTTCATGTGTGTTGAATATTGTCCCATTTTCTTTATCACCGGTAACAC
TTTACAATGCATTATGTTGGTTTACTGTTTCTTAGGTTACTTTTGTACCTGTTATTTCGGCCTATTTTGT
TTGTTGAATCGATACTTTAGACTCACATTGGGTGTTTACGATTATTTGGTCAGCACTCAAGAATTTAGAT
ATATGAACTCCCAAGGTTTGTTACCACCAAAGAACTCTATTGATGCCTTCAAGTTGAACATCAAGCTGTT
AGGTGTCGGTGGAAAACCTTGCATCAAGGTAGCCACCGTCCAACTCGTGCCGAGAGGTTCTAAAATCGAG
GAAGGTAAGCTAGTCATTTGGATAAATGGAGATAAGGGTTACAACGGTTTGGCAGAAGTAGGCAAGAAAT
TTGAAAAGGACACAGGTATCAAGGTGACGGTTGAACATCCAGACAAGTTAGAAGAAAAATTCCCTCAAGT
TGCTGCTACTGGTGATGGTCCCGACATTATTTTCTGGGCCCACGATCGTTTTGGTGGATATGCTCAGTCA
GGTTTGCTGGCTGAGATCACCCCAGACAAGGCCTTCCAAGATAAATTGTACCCATTCACTTGGGATGCTG
TCAGATACAACGGTAAGCTTATAGCATATCCAATTGCTGTTGAAGCCTTATCGTTGATCTACAATAAGGA
CTTGTTACCTAACCCACCAAAGACATGGGAAGAAATTCCAGCTTTGGATAAAGAGCTAAAGGCCAAGGGA
AAAAGCGCTTTGATGTTTAACTTACAAGAACCTTATTTCACCTGGCCATTAATCGCTGCTGACGGTGGTT
ACGCATTTAAATACGAAAACGGTAAGTATGACATTAAGGATGTCGGCGTTGATAATGCTGGTGCAAAGGC
TGGTTTGACCTTCTTGGTTGATTTAATAAAGAATAAACACATGAACGCTGACACTGACTACTCTATCGCC
GAAGCCGCTTTCAACAAGGGTGAAACTGCTATGACCATAAATGGTCCATGGGCCTGGAGTAACATTGATA
CTTCTAAAGTAAACTATGGTGTCACTGTTTTGCCTACATTCAAAGGCCAACCATCCAAGCCCTTTGTCGG
TGTTCTATCCGCTGGCATCAATGCTGCTTCTCCAAACAAGGAGCTAGCTAAAGAATTTTTGGAAAATTAC
TTGTTAACTGACGAAGGTTTGGAGGCCGTTAACAAGGACAAGCCATTGGGTGCTGTCGCTTTGAAATCTT
ACGAAGAAGAATTGGCTAAGGATCCCAGAATTGCCGCTACCATGGAGAACGCCCAAAAGGGTGAAATTAT
GCCAAACATCCCACAAATGTCAGCCTTCTGGTACGCAGTTAGGACTGCCGTGATTAATGCTGCTTCCGGT
AGACAAACCGTCGACGAAGCATTAAAAGATGCTCAAACGTAAACAGGCCCCTTTTCCTTTGTCGATATCA
TGTAATTAGTTATGTCACGCTTACATTCACGCCCTCCTCCCACATCCGCTCTAACCGAAAAGGAAGGAGT
TAGACAACCTGAAGTCTAGGTCCCTATTTATTTTTTTTAATAGTTATGTTAGTATTAAGAACGTTATTTA
TATTTCAAATTTTTCTTTTTTTTCTGTACAAAGCGGCCGCCGAACCACTAGTGCACTGCAGTACACGGTT
TCCTTGAAATTTTTTTGATTCGGTAATCTCCGAACAGAAGGAAGAACGAAGGAAGGAGCACAGACTTAGA
TTGGTATATATACGCATATGTAGTGTTGAAGAAACATGAAATTGCCCAGTATTCTTAACCCAACTGCACA
GAACAAAAACGTGCAGGAAACGAAGATAAATCATGTCGAAAGCTACATATAAGGAACGTGCTGCTACTCA
TCCTAGTCCTGTTGCTGCCAAGCTATTTAATATCATGCACGAAAAGCAAACAAACTTGTGTGCTTCATTG
GATGTTCGTACCACCAAGGAATTACTGGAGTTAGTTGAAGCATTAGGTCCCAAAATTTGTTTACTAAAAA
CACATGTGGATATCTTGACTGATTTTTCCATGGAGGGCACAGTTAAGCCGCTAAAGGCATTATCCGCCAA
GTACAATTTTTTACTCTTCGAGGACAGAAAATTTGCTGACATTGGTAATACAGTCAAATTGCAGTACTCT
GCGGGTGTATACAGAATAGCAGAATGGGCAGACATTACGAATGCACACGGTGTGGTGGGCCCAGGTATTG
TTAGCGGTTTGAAGCAGGCGGCAGAAGAAGTAACAAAGGAACCTAGAGGCCTTTTGATGTTAGCAGAATT
GTCATGCAAGGGCTCCCTATCTACTGGAGAATATACTAAGGGTACTGTTGACATTGCGAAGAGCGACAAA
GATTTTGTTATCGGCTTTATTGCTCAAAGAGACATGGGTGGAAGAGATGAAGGTTACGATTGGTTGATTA
TGACACCCGGTGTGGGTTTAGATGACAAGGGAGATGCATTGGGTCAACAGTATAGAACCGTGGATGATGT
GGTTTCTACAGGATCTGACATTATTATTGTTGGAAGAGGACTATTTGCAAAGGGAAGGGATGCTAAGGTA
GAGGGTGAACGTTACAGAAAAGCAGGCTGGGAAGCATATTTGAGAAGATGCGGCCAGCAAAACTAAAAAA
CTGTATTATAAGTAAATGCATGTATACTAAACTCACAAATTAGAGCTTCAATTTAATTATATCAGTTATT
ACCCGAGTAACGAAGCATCTGTGCTTCATTTTGTAGAACAAAAATGCAACGCGAGAGCGCTAATTTTTCA
AACAAAGAATCTGAGCTGCATTTTTACAGAACAGAAATGCAACGCGAAAGCGCTATTTTACCAACGAAGA
ATCTGTGCTTCATTTTTGTAAAACAAAAATGCAACGCGAGAGCGCTAATTTTTCAAACAAAGAATCTGAG
CTGCATTTTTACAGAACAGAAATGCAACGCGAGAGCGCTATTTTACCAACAAAGAATCTATACTTCTTTT
TTGTTCTACAAAAATGCATCCCGAGAGCGCTATTTTTCTAACAAAGCATCTTAGATTACTTTTTTTCTCC
TTTGTGCGCTCTATAATGCAGTCTCTTGATAACTTTTTGCACTGTAGGTCCGTTAAGGTTAGAAGAAGGC
TACTTTGGTGTCTATTTTCTCTTCCATAAAAAAAGCCTGACTCCACTTCCCGCGTTTACTGATTACTAGC
GAAGCTGCGGGTGCATTTTTTCAAGATAAAGGCATCCCCGATTATATTCTATACCGATGTGGATTGCGCA
TACTTTGTGAACAGAAAGTGATAGCGTTGATGATTCTTCATTGGTCAGAAAATTATGAACGGTTTCTTCT
ATTTTGTCTCTATATACTACGTATAGGAAATGTTTACATTTTCGTATTGTTTTCGATTCACTCTATGAAT
AGTTCTTACTACAATTTTTTTGTCTAAAGAGTAATACTAGAGATAAACATAAAAAATGTAGAGGTCGAGT
TTAGATGCAAGTTCAAGGAGCGAAAGGTGGATGGGTAGGTTATATAGGGATATAGCACAGAGATATATAG
CAAAGAGATACTTTTGAGCAATGTTTGTGGAAGCGGTATTCGCAATATTTTAGTAGCTCGTTACAGTCCG
GTGCGTTTTTGGTTTTTTGAAAGTGCGTCATCAGAGCGCTTTTGGTTTTCAAAAGCGCTCTGAAGTTCCT
ATACTTTCTAGCTAGAGAATAGGAACTTCCCGAGCGGCCGCGTGTTACAAGCTTGACTCCAGCGTAACTG
GACTGCAATCAACTCACTGGCTCACCTTCACGGGTGGGCCTTTCTTCGGTAGAAAATCAAAGGATCTTCT
TGAGATCCTTTTTTTCTGCGCGTAATCTGCTGCTTGCAAACAAAAAAACCACCGCTACCAGCGGTGGTTT
GTTTGCCGGATCAAGAGCTACCAACTCTTTTTCCGAGGTAACTGGCTTCAGCAGAGCGCAGATACCAAAT
ACTGTTCTTCTAGTGTAGCCGTAGTTAGGCCACCACTTCAAGAACTCTGTAGCACCGCCTACATACCTCG
CTCTGCTAATCCTGTTACCAGTGGCTGCTGCCAGTGGCGATAAGTCGTGTCTTACCGGGTTGGACTCAAG
ACGATAGTTACCGGATAAGGCGCAGCGGTCGGGCTGAACGGGGGGTTCGTGCACACAGCCCAGCTTGGAG
CGAACGACCTACACCGAACTGAGATACCTACAGCGTGAGCTATGAGAAAGCGCCACGCTTCCCGAAGGGA
GAAAGGCGGACAGGTATCCGGTAAGCGGCAGGGTCGGAACAGGAGAGCGCACGAGGGAGCTTCCAGGGGT
AAACGCCTGGTATCTTTATAGTCCTGTCGGGTTTCGCCACCTCTGACTTGAGCATCGATTTTTGTGATGC
TCGTCAGGGGGGCGGAGCCTATGGAAAAACGCCAGCAACGCAGAAAGGCCCACCCGAAGGTGAGCCAGGT
GATTACATTTGGGCCCTCATCAGAGGTTTTCACCGTCATCACCGAAACGCGCGAGGCAGCTGCGGTAAAG
CTCATCAGCGTGGTCGTGAAGCGATTCACAGATGTCTGCCTGTTCATCCGCGTCCAGCTCGTTGAGTTTC
TCCAGAAGCGTTAATGTCTGGCTTCTGATAAAGCGGGCCATGTTAAGGGCGGTTTTTTCCTGTTTGGTCA
CTTACCAATGCTTAATCAGTGAGGCACCTATCTCAGCGATCTGTCTATTTCGTTCATCCATAGTTGCCTG
ACTCCCCGTCGTGTAGATAACTACGATGCGGGAGGGCTTACCATCTGGCCCCAGTGCTGCAATGATACCG
CGAGACCCACGCTCACCGGCTCCAGATTTATCAGCAATAAACCAGCCAGCCGGGAGGGCCGAGCGCAGAA
GTGATCCTGCAACTTTATCCGCCTCCATCCAGTCTATTAATTGTTGCCGGGAAGCTAGAGTAAGTAGTTC
GCCAGTTAATAGTTTGCGCAACGTTGTTGCCATTGCTACAGGCATCGTGGTGTCACGCTCGTCGTTTGGT
ATGGCTTCATTCAGCTCCGGTTCCCAACGATCAAGGCGAGTTACATGATCCCCCATGTTGTGCAAAAAAG
CGGTTAGCTCCTTCGGTCCTCCGATCGTTGCCAGAAGTAAGTTGGCCGCAGTGTTATCACTCATGGTTAT
GGCAGCACTGCATAATTCTCTTACTGTCATGCCATCCGTGAGATGCTTTTCTGTGACTGGTGAGTACTCA
ACCAAGTCATTCTGAGAATAGTGTATGCGGCGACCGAGTTGCTCTTGCCCGGCGTCAATACGGGATAATA
CCGCGCCACATAGCAGAACTTTAAAAGTGCTCATCATTGGAAAACGTTCTTCGGGGCGTAAACTCTCAAG
GATCTTACCGCTGTTGAGATCCAGTTCGATGTAACCCACTCGTGCACCCAACTGATCTTCAGCATCTTTT
ACTTTCACCAGCGTTTCTGGGTGAGCAAAAACAGGAAGGCAAAATGCCGCAAAAAAGGGAATAAGGGCGA
CACGGAAATGTTGAATACTCATTTTAGCTTCCTTAGCTCCTGAAAATCTCGATAACTCAAAAAATACGCC
CGGTAGTGATCTTATTTCATTATGGTGAAAGTTGGAACCTCTTACGTGCCGATCAAGTCAAAAGCCTCCG
GTCGGAGGCTTTTGACTTTCTGCTATGGAGGTCAGGTATGATTTAAATGGTCAGTTAGA
Features (pLannotate 1.2.2; 14 found; start..end, strand, type, name):
     10..417     +  promoter       TEF1 promoter: S. cerevisiae TEF1; promoter for EF-1α
    434..1303    +  CDS            R1A_SARS2 (fragment): Experimental evidence at protein level: Swiss-Prot protein existence level 1. [Non-structural protein 10]: Plays a pivotal role in viral transcription by stimulating both nsp14 3'-5' exoribonuclease and nsp16 2'-O-methyltransferase activities. Therefore plays an essential role in viral mRNAs cap methylation. From Severe acute respiratory syndrome coronavirus 2 (2019-nCoV) (SARS-CoV-2).
   1319..2419    +  CDS            malE (fragment): MALE_ECO57 - Experimental evidence at protein level: Swiss-Prot protein existence level 1. Part of the ABC transporter complex MalEFGK involved in maltose/maltodextrin import. Binds maltose and higher maltodextrins. From Escherichia coli O157:H7.
   2448..2620    +  terminator     CYC1 terminator (fragment): S. cerevisiae CYC1; transcription terminator for CYC1
   2656..2832    +  promoter       URA3 promoter (fragment): S. cerevisiae URA3
   2833..3636    +  CDS            URA3: orotidine-5'-phosphate decarboxylase, required for uracil biosynthesis; S. cerevisiae URA3; yeast auxotrophic marker, counterselectable with 5-fluoroorotic acid (5-FOA)
   3719..4701    -  rep_origin     2μ ori: yeast 2μ plasmid origin of replication
   4779..4808    +  terminator     T3Te terminator: phage T3 early transcription terminator
   4830..5417    +  rep_origin     ori: high-copy-number ColE1/pMB1/pBR322/pUC origin of replication
   5429..5456    -  terminator     T7Te terminator: phage T7 early transcription terminator
   5480..5671    -  CDS            rop: Rop protein, which maintains plasmids at low copy number; rop
   5672..6532    -  CDS            AmpR: β-lactamase; bla; confers resistance to ampicillin, carbenicillin, and related antibiotics
   6533..6635    -  promoter       cat promoter: promoter of the E. coli cat gene encoding chloramphenicol acetyltransferase
   6636..6667    -  terminator     tonB terminator: bidirectional E. coli tonB-P14 transcription terminator
