[The description below was written by a language model from this plasmid's Addgene catalogue record and pLannotate feature annotations shown in this document.]
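Description:
pGBW-m4046499 is an episomal yeast expression plasmid for producing the SARS-CoV-2 non-structural protein nsp6 in Saccharomyces cerevisiae. It is a shuttle vector. In E. coli it replicates from a high-copy ColE1/pUC-type origin and is selected with ampicillin through a β-lactamase gene, which the annotation places downstream of a cat promoter. The annotation also calls a short rop segment directly adjacent to the β-lactamase gene, although the catalogue lists the plasmid as high copy. In yeast, the 2μ origin supports multicopy maintenance, and the URA3 marker allows selection in uracil auxotrophs and counterselection with 5-FOA. Short bacterial terminators (T3Te, T7Te and tonB) flank the bacterial origin and resistance cassette, presumably insulating these modules from transcriptional read-through.

The expression cassette uses the constitutive TEF1 promoter to drive a synthetic nsp6 coding sequence of about 870 bp, recoded for S. cerevisiae codon usage. nsp6 is derived from the ORF1ab replicase polyprotein. The automated annotation recognises this insert only as a fragment of the replicase polyprotein 1a, and the nsp10 function text attached to that hit is generic to the polyprotein entry rather than specific to this insert. The nsp6 sequence is followed in the same orientation by E. coli maltose-binding protein (malE) as a C-terminal fusion. According to the catalogue a cleavable thrombin site joins the two, so the MBP tag can be removed after affinity purification. A CYC1 terminator ends the transcript.

The insert was made by gene synthesis. The depositor notes that the sequencing used for quality control may not cover the whole plasmid. The record supports use for nsp6 expression in yeast, but no more specific application is stated.
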