Addgene plasmid #149103: pGBW-m4046499
Purpose: Yeast Expression plasmid for SARS-CoV-2 nsp6
Depositing lab: Ginkgo Bioworks & Benjie Chen. Depositing organization: Ginkgo Bioworks.
Backbone
  Vector backbone: AmpR; 2u URA3
  Backbone size w/o insert (bp): 4078
  Vector type: Yeast Expression
  Selectable markers: URA3
Growth in bacteria
  Bacterial resistance: Ampicillin, 100 μg/mL
  Growth temperature: 37°C
  Growth strain: DH5alpha
  Copy number: High Copy
Gene/Insert
  Gene/Insert name: SARS-CoV-2 nsp6
  Species: S. cerevisiae (budding yeast); Severe acute respiratory syndrome coronavirus 2
  Insert size (bp): 869
  Mutation: Saccharomyces cerevisiae recode 1
  Entrez Gene: ORF1ab (a.k.a. GU280_gp01)
  Promoter: pTEF1
  Tag / fusion protein: Cleavable thrombin;MBP (C terminal on backbone)
  Cloning method: Unknown
Resource information
  A portion of this plasmid was derived from a plasmid made by: GinkgoBioworks
Depositor comments: NCBI Reference Sequence: YP_009725302.1. Created by gene synthesis with Not1 site. NGS used for QC was performed by Ginkgo and may not fully cover the entire plasmid.
How to cite: pGBW-m4046499 was a gift from Ginkgo Bioworks & Benjie Chen (Addgene plasmid # 149103 ; http://n2t.net/addgene:149103 ; RRID:Addgene_149103)
