>Addgene plasmid #149103 | pGBW-m4046499 | addgene partial sequence | sequence record 298112 | Ginkgo NGS Result
TTTTGTGCTTATTCTTGTTGCCTTCTCTCGCTACGGTAGCTTATTTCAATATGGTCTACATGCCAGCTTC
CTGGGTTATGCGTATCATGACTTGGTTGGACATGGTTGATACCAGCCTTTCTGGTTTCAAGTTGAAAGAT
TGTGTCATGTACGCATCTGCCGTTGTATTACTAATTCTTATGACTGCTAGAACCGTCTATGACGATGGCG
CGAGAAGGGTTTGGACACTAATGAACGTGTTGACTTTAGTTTACAAGGTCTACTATGGAAATGCCTTGGA
CCAAGCTATCTCCATGTGGGCTTTAATAATCTCAGTCACTTCTAACTACAGTGGTGTTGTTACTACAGTG
ATGTTTTTGGCTAGAGGTATTGTCTTCATGTGTGTTGAATATTGTCCCATTTTCTTTATCACCGGTAACA
CTTTACAATGCATTATGTTGGTTTACTGTTTCTTAGGTTACTTTTGTACCTGTTATTTCGGCCTATTTTG
TTTGTTGAATCGATACTTTAGACTCACATTGGGTGTTTACGATTATTTGGTCAGCACTCAAGAATTTAGA
TATATGAACTCCCAAGGTTTGTTACCACCAAAGAACTCTATTGATGCCTTCAAGTTGAACATCAAGCTGT
TAGGTGTCGGTGGAAAACCTTGCATCAAGGTAGCCACCGTCCAACTCGTGCCGAGAGGTTCTAAAATCGA
GGAAGGTAAGCTAGTCATTTGGATAAATGGAGATAAGGGTTACAACGGTTTGGCAGAAGTAGGCAAGAAA
TTTGAAAAGGACACAGGTATCAAGGTGACGGTTGAACATCCAGACAAGTTAGAAGAAAAATTCCCTCAAG
TTGCTGCTACTGGTGATGGTCCCGACATTATTTTCTGGGCCCACGATCGTTTTGGTGGATATGCTCAGTC
AGGTTTGCTGGCTGAGATCACCCCAGACAAGGCCTTCCAAGATAAATTGTACCCATTCACTTGGGATGCT
GTCAGATACAACGGTAAGCTTATAGCATATCCAATTGCTGTTGAAGCCTTATCGTTGATCTACAATAAGG
ACTTGTTACCTAACCCACCAAAGACATGGGAAGAAATTCCAGCTTTGGATAAAGAGCTAAAGGCCAAGGG
AAAAAGCGCTTTGATGTTTAACTTACAAGAACCTTATTTCACCTGGCCATTAATCGCTGCTGACGGTGGT
TACGCATTTAAATACGAAAACGGTAAGTATGACATTAAGGATGTCGGCGTTGATAATGCTGGTGCAAAGG
CTGGTTTGACCTTCTTGGTTGATTTAATAAAGAATAAACACATGAACGCTGACACTGACTACTCTATCGC
CGAAGCCGCTTTCAACAAGGGTGAAACTGCTATGACCATAAATGGTCCATGGGCCTGGAGTAACATTGAT
ACTTCTAAAGTAAACTATGGTGTCACTGTTTTGCCTACATTCAAAGGCCAACCATCCAAGCCCTTTGTCG
GTGTTCTATCCGCTGGCATCAATGCTGCTTCTCCAAACAAGGAGCTAGCTAAAGAATTTTTGGAAAATTA
CTTGTTAACTGACGAAGGTTTGGAGGCCGTTAACAAGGACAAGCCATTGGGTGCTGTCGCTTTGAAATCT
TACGAAGAAGAATTGGCTAAGGATCCCAGAATTGCCGCTACCATGGAGAACGCCCAAAAGGGTGAAATTA
TGCCAAACATCCCACAAATGTCAGCCTTCTGGTACGCAGTTAGGACTGCCGTGATTAATGCTGCTTCCGG
TAGACAAACCGTCGACGAAGCATTAAAAGATGCTCAAACGTAAACAGGCCCCTTTTCCTTTGTCGATATC
ATGTAATTAGTTATGTCACGCTTACATTCACGCCCTCCTCCCACATCCGCTCTAACCGAAAAGGAAGGAG
TTAGACAACCTGAAGTCTAGGTCCCTATTT
